>Addgene plasmid #169664 | pTS2333_Tier3(Lenti_inverse)-YPet_Puro | depositor full sequence | sequence record 328770 | Full Sequence
CTGTCAGACCAAGTTTACTCATATATACTTTAGATTGATTTAAAACTTCATTTTTAATTTAAAAGGATCT
AGGTGAAGATCCTTTTTGATAATCCCCGTAGAAAAGATCAAAGGATCTTCTTGAGATCCTTTTTTTCTGC
GCGTAATCTGCTGCTTGCAAACAAAAAAACCGCTACCAGCGGTGGTTTGTTTGCCGGATCAAGAGCTACC
AACTCTTTTTCCGAAGGTAACTGGCTTCAGCAGAGCGCAGATACCAAATACTGTTCTTCTAGTGTAGCCG
TAGTTAGGCCACCACTTCAAGAACTCTGTAGCACCGCCTACATACCTCGCTCTGCTAATCCTGTTACCAG
TGGCTGCTGCCAGTGGCGATAAGTCGTGTCTTACCGGGTTGGACTCAAGACGATAGTTACCGGATAAGGC
GCAGCGGTCGGGCTGAACGGGGGGTTCGTGCACACAGCCCAGCTTGGAGCGAACGACCTACACCGAACTG
AGATACCTACAGCGTGAGCTATGAGAAAGCGCCACGCTTCCCGAAGGGAGAAAGGCGGACAGGTATCCGG
TAAGCGGCAGGGTCGGAACAGGAGAGCGCACGAGGGAGCTTCCAGGGGGAAACGCCTGGTATCTTTATAG
TCCTGTCGGGTTTCGCCACCTCTGACTTGAGCGTCGATTTTTGTGATGCTCGTCAGGGGGGCGGAGCCTA
TGGAAAAACGCCAGCAACGCGGCCTTTTTACGGTTCCTGGCCTTTTGCTGGCCTTTTGCTCACATGTCTG
CTAGAGATTTTCCACACTGACTAAAAGGGTCTGAGGGATCTCTAGTTACCAGAGTCACACAACAGACGGG
CACACACTACTTGAAGCACTCAAGGCAAACTTTATTGAGGCTTAAGCAGTGGGTTCCCTAGTTAGCCAGA
GAGCTCCCAGGCTCAGATCTGGTCTAACCAGAGAAACCCAGTACAAGCAAAAAGCAGATCTTGTCTTCGT
TGGGAGTGAATTAGCCCTTCCAGTCCCCCCTTTTCTTTTAAAAAGTGGCTAAGATCTACAGCTGCCTTGT
AAGTCATTGGTCTTAAAGTCGACGCGGGGAGGCGGCCCAAAGGGAGATCCGACTCGTCTGAGGGCGAAGG
CGAAGACGCGGAAGAGGCCGCAGAGCCGGCAGCAGGCCGCGGGAAGGAAGGTCCGCTGGATTGAGGGCCG
AAGGGACGTAGCAGAAGGACGTCCCGCGCAGAATCCAGGTGGCAACACAGGCGAGCAGCCAAGGAAAGGA
CGATGATTTCCCCGACAACACCACGGAATTGTCAGTGCCCAACAGCCGAGCCCCTGTCCAGCAGCGGGCA
AGGCAGGCGGCGATGAGTTCCGCCGTGGCAATAGGGAGGGGGAAAGCGAAAGTCCCGGAAAGGAGCTGAC
AGGTGGTGGCAATGCCCCAACCAGTGGGGGTTGCGTCAGCAAACACAGTGCACACCACGCCACGTTGCCT
GACAACGGGCCACAACTCCTCATAAAGAGACAGCAACCAGGATTTATACAAGGAGGAGAAAATGAAAGCC
ATACGGGAAGCAATAGCATGATACAAAGGCATTAAAGCAGCGTATCCACATAGCGTAAAAGGAGCAACAT
AGTTAAGAATACCAGTCAATCTTTCACAAATTTTGTAATCCAGAGGTTGATTGATCTGGCACGACAGGTT
TCCCGACTGGAAAGCGGGCAGTGAGCGCAACGCAATTAATAGCTACGCGTGGTACCCTCGAGGAGCTCTT
CGAAGCGGAATTCACCATGACTAGTGCTAGCGGATCCACCGGTGTCTAGAAAGCTTTGAGGCCGGCCTGC
AGGCCCGCTGATCAGCCTCGACTGTGCCTTCTAGTTGCCAGCCATCTGTTGTTTGCCCCTCCCCCGTGCC
TTCCTTGACCCTGGAAGGTGCCACTCCCACTGTCCTTTCCTAATAAAATGAGGAAATTGCATCGCATTGT
CTGAGTAGGTGTCATTCTATTCTGGGGGGTGGGGTGGGGCAGGACAGCAAGGGGGAGGATTGGGAAGACA
ATAGCAGGCATGCTGGGGATGCGGTGGGCTCTATGGTAGCTTAGGAGGCGGAAAGAACCAGCGCGGGAGA
CCGTCAGTTGGTCTCCAGCTATACAGGTGCACCGCTTTATAATAAAACTGATACAGAGAACGTTATCATG
TGTGTTGGTTTTTTTTGTGTGTGCGGTTTAAGGGAGCCTCGGTCATAGCTGTTTCCTGTGTAAAACGACG
GCCAGCGCGTGGTACCCTCGAGCGTGACCCTGTCTCACAAAATAAAGTAAGCCCGGACTGAGTGCGGAAA
GGCGGGCCTGGCGGGTCTGGACTCCCCATGCGGGCCACCAGAGGCCCTGCAGCCTTCAGTCGCTTGAAGG
GGTAATGGCGCTTCCACTCACAAACATGGCGGACAGAGCGTGTGAACGAGATGAACAGCCCCTCAAAAAT
ATGGCCGCCGAGGCTGGACGGCCGTGCCCCAGCAGCACCGCCTCCGCGCCCCACGTGATCTCTCGCCGGG
CACAGCGCTGACCGCGGAGGTCCAACCGGAAGAATGTCCGGATTGGACATTCGGAAGAGGGCCCGCCTTC
CCTGGGGAATCTCTGCGCACGCGCAGAACGCTTCGACCAATGAAAACACAGGAAGCCGTCCGCGCAACCG
CGTTGCGTCACTTCTGCCGCCCCTGTTTCAAGGTATATAGCCGTAGACGGAACTTCGCCTTTCTCTCGGC
CTTAGCGCCATTTTTTTGGGTGAGTGTTTTTTGGTTCCTGCGTTGGGATTCCGTGTACAATCCATAGACA
TCTGACCTCGGCACTTAGCATCATCACAGCAAACTAACTGTAGCCTTTCTCTCTTTCCCTGTAGAAACCT
CTGCACCTAGGGAGCTCGAATTCACCATGACTAGTGGTGGTTCTGGTGTGAGCAAAGGCGAAGAGCTGTT
CACCGGCGTGGTGCCCATCCTGGTGGAGCTGGACGGCGACGTGAACGGCCACAAGTTCAGCGTGAGCGGC
GAGGGCGAGGGCGACGCCACCTACGGCAAGCTGACCCTGAAGCTGCTGTGCACCACCGGCAAGCTGCCCG
TGCCCTGGCCCACCCTGGTGACCACCCTGGGCTACGGCGTGCAGTGCTTCGCCCGGTACCCCGACCACAT
GAAGCAGCACGACTTCTTCAAGAGCGCCATGCCCGAGGGCTACGTGCAGGAGCGGACCATCTTCTTCAAG
GACGACGGCAACTACAAGACCCGGGCCGAGGTGAAGTTCGAGGGCGACACCCTGGTGAACCGGATCGAGC
TGAAGGGCATCGACTTCAAGGAGGACGGCAACATCCTGGGCCACAAGCTGGAGTACAACTACAACAGCCA
CAACGTGTACATCACCGCCGACAAGCAGAAGAACGGCATCAAGGCCAACTTCAAGATCCGGCACAACATC
GAGGACGGCGGCGTGCAGCTGGCCGACCACTACCAGCAGAACACCCCCATCGGCGACGGCCCCGTGCTGC
TGCCCGACAACCACTACCTGAGCTACCAGAGCGCCCTGTTCAAGGACCCCAACGAGAAGCGGGACCACAT
GGTGCTGCTGGAGTTCCTGACCGCCGCCGGCATCACCGAGGGCATGGACGAGCTGTACAAGGCTAGTGGT
GGTTCTGGTGGAAGCGGAGCTACTAACTTCAGCCTGCTGAAGCAGGCTGGTGACGTGGAGGAGAACCCTG
GACCTGCTAGTGGTGGTTCTGGTACCGAGTACAAGCCCACGGTGCGCCTCGCCACCCGCGACGACGTCCC
CCGGGCCGTACGCACCCTCGCCGCCGCGTTCGCCGACTACCCCGCCACGCGCCACACCGTCGACCCGGAC
CGCCACATCGAGCGGGTCACCGAGCTGCAAGAACTCTTCCTCACGCGCGTCGGGCTCGACATCGGCAAGG
TGTGGGTCGCGGACGACGGCGCCGCGGTGGCGGTCTGGACCACGCCGGAGAGCGTCGAAGCGGGGGCGGT
GTTCGCCGAGATCGGCCCGCGCATGGCCGAGTTGAGCGGTTCCCGGCTGGCCGCGCAGCAACAGATGGAA
GGCCTCCTGGCGCCGCACCGGCCCAAGGAGCCCGCGTGGTTCCTGGCCACCGTCGGCGTGTCGCCCGACC
ACCAGGGCAAGGGTCTGGGCAGCGCCGTCGTGCTCCCCGGAGTGGAGGCGGCCGAGCGCGCCGGGGTGCC
CGCCTTCCTGGAGACATCCGCGCCCCGCAACCTCCCCTTCTACGAGCGGCTCGGCTTCACCGTCACCGCC
GACGTCGAGGTGCCCGAAGGACCGCGCACCTGGTGCATGACCCGCAAGCCCGGTGCCGCTAGCGGATCCA
CCGGTGTCTAGAAAGCTCAGAAATTATGAGAGCGTTTAATAAAGTATTGACTATGGTTGACAAAACGTGT
GTTGGAGTTTTTTGTGTGCTTTGTCATCAACTGAGCCAGTAGCGCGTGACCAAGTATCCCCGCTTCTTCT
CGCGTCACTGCTGTCCCTGTAATAAACCCGAAAATTTTGAATTTTTGTAATTTGTTTTTGTAATTCTTTA
GTTTGTATGTCTGTTGCTATTATGTCTACTATTCTTTCCCCTGCACTGTACCCCCCAATCCCCCCTTTTC
TTTTAAAATTGTGGATGAATACTGCCATTTGTCTGCAGAATTGGCGCACGCAGTGCCGATCCGTTCACTA
ATCGAATGGATCTGTCTCTGTCTCTCTCTCCACCTTCTTCTTCTATTCCTTCGGGCCTGTCGGGTCCCCT
CGGGGTTGGGAGGTGGGTCTGAAACGATAATGGTGAATATCCCTGCCTAACTCTATTCACTATAGAAAGT
ACAGCAAAAACTATTCTTAAACCTACCAAGCCTCCTACTATCATTATGAATAATTTTATATACCACAGCC
AATTTGTTATGTTAAACCAATTCCACAAACTTGCCCATTTATCTAATTCCAATAATTCTTGTTCATTCTT
TTCTTGCTGGTTTTGCGATTCTTCAATTAAGGAGTGTATTAAGCTTGTGTAATTGTTAATTTCTCTGTCC
CACTCCATCCAGGTCGTGTGATTCCAAATCTGTTCCAGAGATTTATTACTCCAACTAGCATTCCAAGGCA
CAGCAGTGGTGCAAATGAGTTTTCCAGAGCAACCCCAAATCCCCAGGAGCTGTTGATCCTTTAGGTATCT
TTCCACAGCCAGGATTCTTGCCTGGAGCTGCTTGATGCCCCAGACTGTGAGTTGCAACAGATGCTGTTGC
GCCTCAATAGCCCTCAGCAAATTGTTCTGCTGCTGCACTATACCAGACAATAATTGTCTGGCCTGTACCG
TCAGCGTCATTGACGCTGCGCCCATAGTGCTTCCTGCTGCTCCCAAGAACCCAAGGAACAAAGCTCCTAT
TCCCACTGCTCTTTTTTCTCTCTGCACCACTCTTCTCTTTGCCTTGGTGGGTGCTACTCCTAATGGTTCA
ATTTTTACTACTTTATATTTATATAATTCACTTCTCCAATTGTCCCTCATATCTCCTCCTCCAGGTCTGA
AGATCAGCGGCCGCTTGCTGTGCGGTGGTCTTACTTTTGTTTTGCTCTTCCTCTATCTTGTCTAAAGCTT
CCTTGGTGTCTTTTATCTCTATCCTTTGATGCACACAATAGAGGGTTGCTACTGTATTATATAATGATCT
AAGTTCTTCTGATCCTGTCTGAAGGGATGGTTGTAGCTGTCCCAGTATTTGTCTACAGCCTTCTGATGTT
TCTAACAGGCCAGGATTAACTGCGAATCGTTCTAGCTCCCTGCTTGCCCATACTATATGTTTTAATTTAT
ATTTTTTCTTTCCCCCTGGCCTTAACCGAATTTTTTCCCATCGCGATCTAATTCTCCCCCGCTTAATACT
GACGCTCTCGCACCCATCTCTCTCCTTCTAGCCTCCGCTAGTCAAAATTTTTGGCGTACTCACCAGTCGC
CGCCCCTCGCCTCTTGCCGTGCGCGCTTCAGCAAGCCGAGTCCTGCGTCGAGAGAGCTCCTCTGGTTTCC
CTTTCGCTTTCAAGTCCCTGTTCGGGCGCCACTGCTAGAGATTTTCCACACTGACTAAAAGGGTCTGAGG
GATCTCTAGTTACCAGAGTCACACAACAGACGGGCACACACTACTTGAAGCACTCAAGGCAAACTTTATT
GAGGCTTAAGCAGTGGGTTCCCTAGTTAGCCAGAGAGCTCCCAGGCTCAGATCTGGTCTAACCAGAGAAA
CCCAGTACAGGCAAAACGCGCTGCTTATATAGACCTCCCACCGTACACGCCTACCGCCCATTTGCGTCAA
TGGGGCGGAGTTGTTACGACATTTTGGAAAGTCCCGTTGATTTTGGTGCCAAAACAAACTCCCATTGACG
TCAATGGGGTGGAGACTTGGAAATCCCCGTGAGTCAAACCGCTATCCACGCCCATTGATGTACTGCCAAA
ACCGCATCACCATGGTAATAGCGATGACTAATACGTAGATGTACTGCCAAGTAGGAAAGTCCCATAAGGT
CATGTACTGGGCATAATGCCAGGCGGGCCATTTACCGTCATTGACGTCAATAGGGGGCGTACTTGGCATA
TGATACACTTGATGTACTGCCAAGTGGGCAGTTTACCGTAAATACTCCACCCATTGACGTCAATGGAAAG
TCCCTATTGGCGTTACTATGGGAACATACGTCATTATTGACGTCAATGGGCGGGGGTCGTTGGGCGGTCA
GCCAGGCGGGCCATTTACCGTAAGTTATGTAACGAGATCTTGGTTTCTTAGACGTCAGGTGGCACTTTTC
GGGGAAATGTGCGCGGAACCCCTATTTGTTTATTTTTCTAAATACATTCAAATATGTATCCGCTCATGAG
ACAATAACCCTGATAAATGCTTCAATAATATTGAAAAAGGAAGAGTATGAGTATTCAACATTTCCGTGTC
GCCCTTATTCCCTTTTTTGCGGCATTTTGCCTTCCTGTTTTTGCTCACCCAGAAACGCTGGTGAAAGTAA
AAGATGCTGAAGATCAGTTGGGTGCACGAGTGGGTTACATCGAACTGGATCTCAACAGCGGTAAGATCCT
TGAGAGTTTTCGCCCCGAAGAACGTTTTCCAATGATGAGCACTTTTAAAGTTCTGCTATGTGGCGCGGTA
TTATCCCGTATTGACGCCGGGCAAGAGCAACTCGGTCGCCGCATACACTATTCTCAGAATGACTTGGTTG
AGTACTCACCAGTCACAGAAAAGCATCTTACGGATGGCATGACAGTAAGAGAATTATGCAGTGCTGCCAT
AACCATGAGTGATAACACTGCGGCCAACTTACTTCTGACAACGATCGGAGGACCGAAGGAGCTAACCGCT
TTTTTGCACAACATGGGGGATCATGTAACTCGCCTTGATCGTTGGGAACCGGAGCTGAATGAAGCCATAC
CAAACGACGAGCGTGACACCACGATGCCTGTAGCAATGGCAACAACGTTGCGCAAACTATTAACTGGCGA
ACTACTTACTCTAGCTTCCCGGCAACAATTAATAGACTGGATGGAGGCGGATAAAGTTGCAGGACCACTT
CTGCGCTCGGCCCTTCCGGCTGGCTGGTTTATTGCTGATAAATCTGGAGCCGGTGAGCGTGGGAGCCGCG
GTATCATTGCAGCACTGGGGCCAGATGGTAAGCCCTCCCGTATCGTAGTTATCTACACGACGGGGAGTCA
GGCAACTATGGATGAACGAAATAGACAGATCGCTGAGATAGGTGCCTCACTGATTAAGCATTGGTAA
Features (pLannotate 1.2.2; 21 found; start..end, strand, type, name):
    121..706     +  rep_origin     ori: high-copy-number ColE1/pMB1/pBR322/pUC origin of replication
    769..1002    -  LTR            3' LTR (ΔU3): self-inactivating 3' long terminal repeat (LTR) from HIV-1
   1004..1023    -  misc_feature   cPPT/CTS (fragment): central polypurine tract and central termination sequence of HIV-1
   1074..1662    -  misc_feature   WPRE: woodchuck hepatitis virus posttranscriptional regulatory element
   1666..1704    +  CDS            lacI (fragment): lac repressor; lacI; The lac repressor binds to the lac operator to inhibit transcription in E. coli. This inhibition can be relieved by adding lactose or isopropyl-β-D-thiogalactopyranoside (IPTG).
   1842..2066    +  polyA_signal   bGH poly(A) signal: bovine growth hormone polyadenylation signal
   2075..2092    +  promoter       SV40 promoter (fragment): SV40 enhancer and early promoter
   2168..2189    +  polyA_signal   poly(A) signal (fragment): synthetic polyadenylation signal
   2229..2245    -  CDS            lacZα (fragment): LacZα fragment of β-galactosidase; lacZ fragment
   2918..3631    +  CDS            YPet: YPet is a basic (constitutively fluorescent) yellow fluorescent protein published in 2005, derived from Aequorea victoria. It has moderate acid sensitivity.
   3734..4327    +  CDS            PuroR: puromycin N-acetyltransferase; pac from Streptomyces alboniger; confers resistance to puromycin
   4511..4628    -  misc_feature   cPPT/CTS: central polypurine tract and central termination sequence of HIV-1
   4678..4778    -  CDS            Rev (fragment): human immunodeficiency virus 1 (HIV-1) Rev protein; rev; enhances nuclear export of unspliced and incompletely spliced viral mRNAs
   5155..5388    -  misc_feature   RRE: The Rev response element (RRE) of HIV-1 allows for Rev-dependent mRNA export from the nucleus to the cytoplasm.
   5534..5897    -  CDS            HIV-1 gag (fragment): gag protein from human immunodeficiency virus 1; gag
   5881..6006    -  misc_feature   HIV-1 Ψ: packaging signal of human immunodeficiency virus type 1
   6053..6233    -  LTR            5' LTR (truncated): truncated 5' long terminal repeat (LTR) from HIV-1
   6251..6450    -  promoter       CMV promoter: human cytomegalovirus (CMV) immediate early promoter
   6451..6754    -  enhancer       CMV enhancer: human cytomegalovirus immediate early enhancer
   6802..6906    +  promoter       AmpR promoter: bla
   6907..7767    +  CDS            AmpR: β-lactamase; bla; confers resistance to ampicillin, carbenicillin, and related antibiotics
