>Addgene plasmid #169664 | pTS2333_Tier3(Lenti_inverse)-YPet_Puro | addgene full sequence | sequence record 365639 | Addgene NGS Result
AGTTATCTACACGACGGGGAGTCAGGCAACTATGGATGAACGAAATAGACAGATCGCTGAGATAGGTGCC
TCACTGATTAAGCATTGGTAACTGTCAGACCAAGTTTACTCATATATACTTTAGATTGATTTAAAACTTC
ATTTTTAATTTAAAAGGATCTAGGTGAAGATCCTTTTTGATAATCCCCGTAGAAAAGATCAAAGGATCTT
CTTGAGATCCTTTTTTTCTGCGCGTAATCTGCTGCTTGCAAACAAAAAAACCACCGCTACCAGCGGTGGT
TTGTTTGCCGGATCAAGAGCTACCAACTCTTTTTCCGAAGGTAACTGGCTTCAGCAGAGCGCAGATACCA
AATACTGTTCTTCTAGTGTAGCCGTAGTTAGGCCACCACTTCAAGAACTCTGTAGCACCGCCTACATACC
TCGCTCTGCTAATCCTGTTACCAGTGGCTGCTGCCAGTGGCGATAAGTCGTGTCTTACCGGGTTGGACTC
AAGACGATAGTTACCGGATAAGGCGCAGCGGTCGGGCTGAACGGGGGGTTCGTGCACACAGCCCAGCTTG
GAGCGAACGACCTACACCGAACTGAGATACCTACAGCGTGAGCTATGAGAAAGCGCCACGCTTCCCGAAG
GGAGAAAGGCGGACAGGTATCCGGTAAGCGGCAGGGTCGGAACAGGAGAGCGCACGAGGGAGCTTCCAGG
GGGAAACGCCTGGTATCTTTATAGTCCTGTCGGGTTTCGCCACCTCTGACTTGAGCGTCGATTTTTGTGA
TGCTCGTCAGGGGGGCGGAGCCTATGGAAAAACGCCAGCAACGCGGCCTTTTTACGGTTCCTGGCCTTTT
GCTGGCCTTTTGCTCACATGTCTGCTAGAGATTTTCCACACTGACTAAAAGGGTCTGAGGGATCTCTAGT
TACCAGAGTCACACAACAGACGGGCACACACTACTTGAAGCACTCAAGGCAAACTTTATTGAGGCTTAAG
CAGTGGGTTCCCTAGTTAGCCAGAGAGCTCCCAGGCTCAGATCTGGTCTAACCAGAGAAACCCAGTACAA
GCAAAAAGCAGATCTTGTCTTCGTTGGGAGTGAATTAGCCCTTCCAGTCCCCCCTTTTCTTTTAAAAAGT
GGCTAAGATCTACAGCTGCCTTGTAAGTCATTGGTCTTAAAGTCGACGCGGGGAGGCGGCCCAAAGGGAG
ATCCGACTCGTCTGAGGGCGAAGGCGAAGACGCGGAAGAGGCCGCAGAGCCGGCAGCAGGCCGCGGGAAG
GAAGGTCCGCTGGATTGAGGGCCGAAGGGACGTAGCAGAAGGACGTCCCGCGCAGAATCCAGGTGGCAAC
ACAGGCGAGCAGCCAAGGAAAGGACGATGATTTCCCCGACAACACCACGGAATTGTCAGTGCCCAACAGC
CGAGCCCCTGTCCAGCAGCGGGCAAGGCAGGCGGCGATGAGTTCCGCCGTGGCAATAGGGAGGGGGAAAG
CGAAAGTCCCGGAAAGGAGCTGACAGGTGGTGGCAATGCCCCAACCAGTGGGGGTTGCGTCAGCAAACAC
AGTGCACACCACGCCACGTTGCCTGACAACGGGCCACAACTCCTCATAAAGAGACAGCAACCAGGATTTA
TACAAGGAGGAGAAAATGAAAGCCATACGGGAAGCAATAGCATGATACAAAGGCATTAAAGCAGCGTATC
CACATAGCGTAAAAGGAGCAACATAGTTAAGAATACCAGTCAATCTTTCACAAATTTTGTAATCCAGAGG
TTGATTGATCTGGCACGACAGGTTTCCCGACTGGAAAGCGGGCAGTGAGCGCAACGCAATTAATAGCTAC
GCGTGGTACCCTCGAGGAGCTCTTCGAAGCGGAATTCACCATGACTAGTGCTAGCGGATCCACCGGTGTC
TAGAAAGCTTTGAGGCCGGCCTGCAGGCCCGCTGATCAGCCTCGACTGTGCCTTCTAGTTGCCAGCCATC
TGTTGTTTGCCCCTCCCCCGTGCCTTCCTTGACCCTGGAAGGTGCCACTCCCACTGTCCTTTCCTAATAA
AATGAGGAAATTGCATCGCATTGTCTGAGTAGGTGTCATTCTATTCTGGGGGGTGGGGTGGGGCAGGACA
GCAAGGGGGAGGATTGGGAAGACAATAGCAGGCATGCTGGGGATGCGGTGGGCTCTATGGTAGCTTAGGA
GGCGGAAAGAACCAGCGCGGGAGACCGTCAGTTGGTCTCCAGCTATACAGGTGCACCGCTTTATAATAAA
ACTGATACAGAGAACGTTATCATGTGTGTTGGTTTTTTTTGTGTGTGCGGTTTAAGGGAGCCTCGGTCAT
AGCTGTTTCCTGTGTAAAACGACGGCCAGCGCGTGGTACCCTCGAGCGTGACCCTGTCTCACAAAATAAA
GTAAGCCCGGACTGAGTGCGGAAAGGCGGGCCTGGCGGGTCTGGACTCCCCATGCGGGCCACCAGAGGCC
CTGCAGCCTTCAGTCGCTTGAAGGGGTAATGGCGCTTCCACTCACAAACATGGCGGACAGAGCGTGTGAA
CGAGATGAACAGCCCCTCAAAAATATGGCCGCCGAGGCTGGACGGCCGTGCCCCAGCAGCACCGCCTCCG
CGCCCCACGTGATCTCTCGCCGGGCACAGCGCTGACCGCGGAGGTCCAACCGGAAGAATGTCCGGATTGG
ACATTCGGAAGAGGGCCCGCCTTCCCTGGGGAATCTCTGCGCACGCGCAGAACGCTTCGACCAATGAAAA
CACAGGAAGCCGTCCGCGCAACCGCGTTGCGTCACTTCTGCCGCCCCTGTTTCAAGGTATATAGCCGTAG
ACGGAACTTCGCCTTTCTCTCGGCCTTAGCGCCATTTTTTTGGGTGAGTGTTTTTTGGTTCCTGCGTTGG
GATTCCGTGTACAATCCATAGACATCTGACCTCGGCACTTAGCATCATCACAGCAAACTAACTGTAGCCT
TTCTCTCTTTCCCTGTAGAAACCTCTGCACCTAGGGAGCTCGAATTCACCATGACTAGTGGTGGTTCTGG
TGTGAGCAAAGGCGAAGAGCTGTTCACCGGCGTGGTGCCCATCCTGGTGGAGCTGGACGGCGACGTGAAC
GGCCACAAGTTCAGCGTGAGCGGCGAGGGCGAGGGCGACGCCACCTACGGCAAGCTGACCCTGAAGCTGC
TGTGCACCACCGGCAAGCTGCCCGTGCCCTGGCCCACCCTGGTGACCACCCTGGGCTACGGCGTGCAGTG
CTTCGCCCGGTACCCCGACCACATGAAGCAGCACGACTTCTTCAAGAGCGCCATGCCCGAGGGCTACGTG
CAGGAGCGGACCATCTTCTTCAAGGACGACGGCAACTACAAGACCCGGGCCGAGGTGAAGTTCGAGGGCG
ACACCCTGGTGAACCGGATCGAGCTGAAGGGCATCGACTTCAAGGAGGACGGCAACATCCTGGGCCACAA
GCTGGAGTACAACTACAACAGCCACAACGTGTACATCACCGCCGACAAGCAGAAGAACGGCATCAAGGCC
AACTTCAAGATCCGGCACAACATCGAGGACGGCGGCGTGCAGCTGGCCGACCACTACCAGCAGAACACCC
CCATCGGCGACGGCCCCGTGCTGCTGCCCGACAACCACTACCTGAGCTACCAGAGCGCCCTGTTCAAGGA
CCCCAACGAGAAGCGGGACCACATGGTGCTGCTGGAGTTCCTGACCGCCGCCGGCATCACCGAGGGCATG
GACGAGCTGTACAAGGCTAGTGGTGGTTCTGGTGGAAGCGGAGCTACTAACTTCAGCCTGCTGAAGCAGG
CTGGTGACGTGGAGGAGAACCCTGGACCTGCTAGTGGTGGTTCTGGTACCGAGTACAAGCCCACGGTGCG
CCTCGCCACCCGCGACGACGTCCCCCGGGCCGTACGCACCCTCGCCGCCGCGTTCGCCGACTACCCCGCC
ACGCGCCACACCGTCGACCCGGACCGCCACATCGAGCGGGTCACCGAGCTGCAAGAACTCTTCCTCACGC
GCGTCGGGCTCGACATCGGCAAGGTGTGGGTCGCGGACGACGGCGCCGCGGTGGCGGTCTGGACCACGCC
GGAGAGCGTCGAAGCGGGGGCGGTGTTCGCCGAGATCGGCCCGCGCATGGCCGAGTTGAGCGGTTCCCGG
CTGGCCGCGCAGCAACAGATGGAAGGCCTCCTGGCGCCGCACCGGCCCAAGGAGCCCGCGTGGTTCCTGG
CCACCGTCGGCGTGTCGCCCGACCACCAGGGCAAGGGTCTGGGCAGCGCCGTCGTGCTCCCCGGAGTGGA
GGCGGCCGAGCGCGCCGGGGTGCCCGCCTTCCTGGAGACATCCGCGCCCCGCAACCTCCCCTTCTACGAG
CGGCTCGGCTTCACCGTCACCGCCGACGTCGAGGTGCCCGAAGGACCGCGCACCTGGTGCATGACCCGCA
AGCCCGGTGCCGCTAGCGGATCCACCGGTGTCTAGAAAGCTCAGAAATTATGAGAGCGTTTAATAAAGTA
TTGACTATGGTTGACAAAACGTGTGTTGGAGTTTTTTGTGTGCTTTGTCATCAACTGAGCCAGTAGCGCG
TGACCAAGTATCCCCGCTTCTTCTCGCGTCACTGCTGTCCCTGTAATAAACCCGAAAATTTTGAATTTTT
GTAATTTGTTTTTGTAATTCTTTAGTTTGTATGTCTGTTGCTATTATGTCTACTATTCTTTCCCCTGCAC
TGTACCCCCCAATCCCCCCTTTTCTTTTAAAATTGTGGATGAATACTGCCATTTGTCTGCAGAATTGGCG
CACGCAGTGCCGATCCGTTCACTAATCGAATGGATCTGTCTCTGTCTCTCTCTCCACCTTCTTCTTCTAT
TCCTTCGGGCCTGTCGGGTCCCCTCGGGGTTGGGAGGTGGGTCTGAAACGATAATGGTGAATATCCCTGC
CTAACTCTATTCACTATAGAAAGTACAGCAAAAACTATTCTTAAACCTACCAAGCCTCCTACTATCATTA
TGAATAATTTTATATACCACAGCCAATTTGTTATGTTAAACCAATTCCACAAACTTGCCCATTTATCTAA
TTCCAATAATTCTTGTTCATTCTTTTCTTGCTGGTTTTGCGATTCTTCAATTAAGGAGTGTATTAAGCTT
GTGTAATTGTTAATTTCTCTGTCCCACTCCATCCAGGTCGTGTGATTCCAAATCTGTTCCAGAGATTTAT
TACTCCAACTAGCATTCCAAGGCACAGCAGTGGTGCAAATGAGTTTTCCAGAGCAACCCCAAATCCCCAG
GAGCTGTTGATCCTTTAGGTATCTTTCCACAGCCAGGATTCTTGCCTGGAGCTGCTTGATGCCCCAGACT
GTGAGTTGCAACAGATGCTGTTGCGCCTCAATAGCCCTCAGCAAATTGTTCTGCTGCTGCACTATACCAG
ACAATAATTGTCTGGCCTGTACCGTCAGCGTCATTGACGCTGCGCCCATAGTGCTTCCTGCTGCTCCCAA
GAACCCAAGGAACAAAGCTCCTATTCCCACTGCTCTTTTTTCTCTCTGCACCACTCTTCTCTTTGCCTTG
GTGGGTGCTACTCCTAATGGTTCAATTTTTACTACTTTATATTTATATAATTCACTTCTCCAATTGTCCC
TCATATCTCCTCCTCCAGGTCTGAAGATCAGCGGCCGCTTGCTGTGCGGTGGTCTTACTTTTGTTTTGCT
CTTCCTCTATCTTGTCTAAAGCTTCCTTGGTGTCTTTTATCTCTATCCTTTGATGCACACAATAGAGGGT
TGCTACTGTATTATATAATGATCTAAGTTCTTCTGATCCTGTCTGAAGGGATGGTTGTAGCTGTCCCAGT
ATTTGTCTACAGCCTTCTGATGTTTCTAACAGGCCAGGATTAACTGCGAATCGTTCTAGCTCCCTGCTTG
CCCATACTATATGTTTTAATTTATATTTTTTCTTTCCCCCTGGCCTTAACCGAATTTTTTCCCATCGCGA
TCTAATTCTCCCCCGCTTAATACTGACGCTCTCGCACCCATCTCTCTCCTTCTAGCCTCCGCTAGTCAAA
ATTTTTGGCGTACTCACCAGTCGCCGCCCCTCGCCTCTTGCCGTGCGCGCTTCAGCAAGCCGAGTCCTGC
GTCGAGAGAGCTCCTCTGGTTTCCCTTTCGCTTTCAAGTCCCTGTTCGGGCGCCACTGCTAGAGATTTTC
CACACTGACTAAAAGGGTCTGAGGGATCTCTAGTTACCAGAGTCACACAACAGACGGGCACACACTACTT
GAAGCACTCAAGGCAAACTTTATTGAGGCTTAAGCAGTGGGTTCCCTAGTTAGCCAGAGAGCTCCCAGGC
TCAGATCTGGTCTAACCAGAGAAACCCAGTACAGGCAAAACGCGCTGCTTATATAGACCTCCCACCGTAC
ACGCCTACCGCCCATTTGCGTCAATGGGGCGGAGTTGTTACGACATTTTGGAAAGTCCCGTTGATTTTGG
TGCCAAAACAAACTCCCATTGACGTCAATGGGGTGGAGACTTGGAAATCCCCGTGAGTCAAACCGCTATC
CACGCCCATTGATGTACTGCCAAAACCGCATCACCATGGTAATAGCGATGACTAATACGTAGATGTACTG
CCAAGTAGGAAAGTCCCATAAGGTCATGTACTGGGCATAATGCCAGGCGGGCCATTTACCGTCATTGACG
TCAATAGGGGGCGTACTTGGCATATGATACACTTGATGTACTGCCAAGTGGGCAGTTTACCGTAAATACT
CCACCCATTGACGTCAATGGAAAGTCCCTATTGGCGTTACTATGGGAACATACGTCATTATTGACGTCAA
TGGGCGGGGGTCGTTGGGCGGTCAGCCAGGCGGGCCATTTACCGTAAGTTATGTAACGAGATCTTGGTTT
CTTAGACGTCAGGTGGCACTTTTCGGGGAAATGTGCGCGGAACCCCTATTTGTTTATTTTTCTAAATACA
TTCAAATATGTATCCGCTCATGAGACAATAACCCTGATAAATGCTTCAATAATATTGAAAAAGGAAGAGT
ATGAGTATTCAACATTTCCGTGTCGCCCTTATTCCCTTTTTTGCGGCATTTTGCCTTCCTGTTTTTGCTC
ACCCAGAAACGCTGGTGAAAGTAAAAGATGCTGAAGATCAGTTGGGTGCACGAGTGGGTTACATCGAACT
GGATCTCAACAGCGGTAAGATCCTTGAGAGTTTTCGCCCCGAAGAACGTTTTCCAATGATGAGCACTTTT
AAAGTTCTGCTATGTGGCGCGGTATTATCCCGTATTGACGCCGGGCAAGAGCAACTCGGTCGCCGCATAC
ACTATTCTCAGAATGACTTGGTTGAGTACTCACCAGTCACAGAAAAGCATCTTACGGATGGCATGACAGT
AAGAGAATTATGCAGTGCTGCCATAACCATGAGTGATAACACTGCGGCCAACTTACTTCTGACAACGATC
GGAGGACCGAAGGAGCTAACCGCTTTTTTGCACAACATGGGGGATCATGTAACTCGCCTTGATCGTTGGG
AACCGGAGCTGAATGAAGCCATACCAAACGACGAGCGTGACACCACGATGCCTGTAGCAATGGCAACAAC
GTTGCGCAAACTATTAACTGGCGAACTACTTACTCTAGCTTCCCGGCAACAATTAATAGACTGGATGGAG
GCGGATAAAGTTGCAGGACCACTTCTGCGCTCGGCCCTTCCGGCTGGCTGGTTTATTGCTGATAAATCTG
GAGCCGGTGAGCGTGGGAGCCGCGGTATCATTGCAGCACTGGGGCCAGATGGTAAGCCCTCCCGTATCGT
Features (pLannotate 1.2.2; 21 found; start..end, strand, type, name):
    212..800     +  rep_origin     ori: high-copy-number ColE1/pMB1/pBR322/pUC origin of replication
    863..1096    -  LTR            3' LTR (ΔU3): self-inactivating 3' long terminal repeat (LTR) from HIV-1
   1098..1117    -  misc_feature   cPPT/CTS (fragment): central polypurine tract and central termination sequence of HIV-1
   1168..1756    -  misc_feature   WPRE: woodchuck hepatitis virus posttranscriptional regulatory element
   1760..1798    +  CDS            lacI (fragment): lac repressor; lacI; The lac repressor binds to the lac operator to inhibit transcription in E. coli. This inhibition can be relieved by adding lactose or isopropyl-β-D-thiogalactopyranoside (IPTG).
   1936..2160    +  polyA_signal   bGH poly(A) signal: bovine growth hormone polyadenylation signal
   2169..2186    +  promoter       SV40 promoter (fragment): SV40 enhancer and early promoter
   2262..2283    +  polyA_signal   poly(A) signal (fragment): synthetic polyadenylation signal
   2323..2339    -  CDS            lacZα (fragment): LacZα fragment of β-galactosidase; lacZ fragment
   3012..3725    +  CDS            YPet: YPet is a basic (constitutively fluorescent) yellow fluorescent protein published in 2005, derived from Aequorea victoria. It has moderate acid sensitivity.
   3828..4421    +  CDS            PuroR: puromycin N-acetyltransferase; pac from Streptomyces alboniger; confers resistance to puromycin
   4605..4722    -  misc_feature   cPPT/CTS: central polypurine tract and central termination sequence of HIV-1
   4772..4872    -  CDS            Rev (fragment): human immunodeficiency virus 1 (HIV-1) Rev protein; rev; enhances nuclear export of unspliced and incompletely spliced viral mRNAs
   5249..5482    -  misc_feature   RRE: The Rev response element (RRE) of HIV-1 allows for Rev-dependent mRNA export from the nucleus to the cytoplasm.
   5628..5991    -  CDS            HIV-1 gag (fragment): gag protein from human immunodeficiency virus 1; gag
   5975..6100    -  misc_feature   HIV-1 Ψ: packaging signal of human immunodeficiency virus type 1
   6147..6327    -  LTR            5' LTR (truncated): truncated 5' long terminal repeat (LTR) from HIV-1
   6345..6544    -  promoter       CMV promoter: human cytomegalovirus (CMV) immediate early promoter
   6545..6848    -  enhancer       CMV enhancer: human cytomegalovirus immediate early enhancer
   6896..7000    +  promoter       AmpR promoter: bla
   7001..91      +  CDS            AmpR (across the origin): β-lactamase; bla; confers resistance to ampicillin, carbenicillin, and related antibiotics
