[The description below was written by a language model from this plasmid's Addgene catalogue record and pLannotate feature annotations shown in this document.]
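Description:
pTS2333_Tier3(Lenti_inverse)-YPet_Puro is a Tier-3 lentiviral transfer vector from the VAMSyB modular plasmid architecture for mammalian synthetic biology, built on the pUC57-derived backbone pTS1108. It is propagated in E. coli as a high-copy plasmid through a ColE1/pUC origin and selected with ampicillin (AmpR under its own bla promoter). The two sequence records, one from the depositor and one from repository sequencing, are about 7.77 kb long. They differ by only a few bases and give the same feature map.

The viral genome lies on one strand. A CMV enhancer/promoter is fused to a truncated HIV-1 5' LTR, which drives genomic RNA production in packaging cells. It is followed by the Ψ packaging signal, a gag fragment, the RRE within env-derived sequence, a cPPT/CTS, WPRE and a self-inactivating ΔU3 3' LTR.

The payload sits between the cPPT and WPRE on the opposite strand, which is the "inverse" feature of the design. Expression cassettes that carry their own polyadenylation signals can therefore be included, because those signals are not read in the sense of the genomic transcript and should not truncate it. According to the catalogue entry, the constitutive RPBSA promoter drives YPet, a yellow fluorescent protein, linked through a P2A peptide to puromycin N-acetyltransferase and ending in a poly(A) signal. The promoter and P2A are not annotated in the feature tables, but unannotated stretches lie at the expected positions.

Upstream of this cassette on the same strand are a bGH poly(A) signal and a fragment of a synthetic poly(A) signal. These appear to correspond to the empty A2 and A3 assembly positions, which can accept further expression modules. The vector is meant for stable integration of multi-cassette designs by lentiviral transduction, with transduced cells tracked by fluorescence and selected with puromycin.
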