Addgene plasmid #169664: pTS2333_Tier3(Lenti_inverse)-YPet_Puro
Purpose: Tier-3 vector for stable integration via lentiviral transduction in inverted direction with polyA carrying a constitutive expression cassette for puromyine and Ypet (PCMV-5'LTR-Psi-gag-env-PRPBSA-YPet-p2A-PuroR-pA::A2-pA::A3-pA-WPRE-3'LTR)
Depositing lab: Martin Fussenegger. Depositing organization: ETH Zurich (Swiss Federal Institute of Technology). Publication: A versatile plasmid architecture for mammalian synthetic biology (VAMSyB). Haellman V, Strittmatter T, Bertschi A, Stucheli P, Fussenegger M. Metab Eng. 2021 Jul;66:41-50. doi: 10.1016/j.ymben.2021.04.003. Epub 2021 Apr 18. PubMed 33857582.
Backbone
  Vector backbone: pTS1108 (pUC57-based)
  Backbone size w/o insert (bp): 5684
  Vector type: Mammalian Expression
  Selectable markers: Puromycin
Growth in bacteria
  Bacterial resistance: Ampicillin, 100 μg/mL
  Growth temperature: 37°C
  Growth strain: DH5alpha
  Copy number: High Copy
Gene/Insert
  Gene/Insert name: PRPBSA-driven YPet and PuroR expression (alt name: A1::A2::PRPBSA-YPet-p2A-PuroR)
  Species: Synthetic; E. coli
  Promoter: PhCMV / RPBSA
  Cloning method: Restriction Enzyme; 5′ cloning site Unknown (unknown if destroyed)
  Sequencing primers: 5′ CTGGCACGACAGGTTTCCCGACTGG; 3′ CMV-for
Terms and licenses: Academic/Nonprofit Terms; Industry Terms: Not Available to Industry
How to cite: pTS2333_Tier3(Lenti_inverse)-YPet_Puro was a gift from Martin Fussenegger (Addgene plasmid # 169664 ; http://n2t.net/addgene:169664 ; RRID:Addgene_169664)
